Addgene plasmid #235686: pCDH-CMV-PTPN14-CFP
Purpose: Express CFP tagged PTPN14 gene in mammalian cells using the CMV promoter
Depositing lab: Duojia Pan. Depositing organization: University of Texas Southwestern Medical Center. Publication: Multiphase coalescence mediates Hippo pathway activation. Wang L, Choi K, Su T, Li B, Wu X, Zhang R, Driskill JH, Li H, Lei H, Guo P, Chen EH, Zheng Y, Pan D. Cell. 2022 Nov 10;185(23):4376-4393.e18. doi: 10.1016/j.cell.2022.09.036. Epub 2022 Oct 31. PubMed 36318920.
Backbone
  Vector backbone: pCDH-CMV-MCS-EF1-Puro
  Vector type: Mammalian Expression, Lentiviral
Growth in bacteria
  Bacterial resistance: Ampicillin, 100 μg/mL
  Growth temperature: 37°C
  Growth strain: NEB Stable
  Copy number: High Copy
Gene/Insert
  Gene/Insert name: PTPN14 (alt name: PEZ)
  Species: H. sapiens (human)
  Entrez Gene: PTPN14 (a.k.a. CATLPH, PEZ, PTP36, PTPD2)
  Tag / fusion protein: CFP (C terminal on insert)
  Cloning method: Gibson Cloning
Terms and licenses: Academic/Nonprofit Terms; Industry Terms: Not Available to Industry
How to cite: pCDH-CMV-PTPN14-CFP was a gift from Duojia Pan (Addgene plasmid # 235686 ; http://n2t.net/addgene:235686 ; RRID:Addgene_235686)
