[The description below was written by a language model from this plasmid's Addgene catalogue record and pLannotate feature annotations shown in this document.]
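Description:
pCDH-CMV-PTPN14-CFP is a third-generation-style HIV-1 lentiviral transfer plasmid built on the pCDH-CMV-MCS-EF1-Puro backbone, used to express human PTPN14 (also called PEZ) fused to a cyan fluorescent protein in mammalian cells. It is propagated in E. coli through a high-copy ColE1/pUC-type origin with ampicillin selection from the β-lactamase gene. The remaining lac, rop, bom and lacZα annotations are short backbone remnants.

The viral portion opens with an RSV promoter driving a truncated 5' LTR, which makes genomic RNA production in packaging cells Tat-independent. This is followed by the Ψ packaging signal with a gag fragment, the Rev response element for nuclear export of the unspliced genome, and the cPPT/CTS that aids nuclear import of the reverse-transcribed DNA. Within the provirus, a CMV enhancer fragment and promoter drive the full-length PTPN14 coding sequence, joined at its C terminus to the fluorescent tag. The catalogue lists the tag as CFP, and the annotation matches it to mTurquoise2, a bright monomeric CFP variant. A second cassette downstream uses the EF-1α core promoter with an HTLV-1 LTR segment to express puromycin N-acetyltransferase, so transduced or transfected cells can be selected with puromycin. A WPRE boosts transcript stability and expression. The truncated 3' LTR and an SV40 polyadenylation signal close the unit, and an SV40 origin lies beyond it.

The plasmid can be transfected directly or packaged into lentivirus for stable expression. PTPN14 is a tyrosine phosphatase that negatively regulates YAP in Hippo signalling, and the fluorescent fusion suits live imaging of its localisation, in keeping with the associated work on Hippo pathway activation by multiphase coalescence.
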