Features (pLannotate 1.2.2; 29 found; start..end, strand, type, name):
      6..232     +  promoter       RSV promoter: Rous sarcoma virus enhancer/promoter
    233..413     +  LTR            5' LTR (truncated): truncated 5' long terminal repeat (LTR) from HIV-1
    460..585     +  misc_feature   HIV-1 Ψ: packaging signal of human immunodeficiency virus type 1
    569..907     +  CDS            HIV-1 gag (fragment): gag protein from human immunodeficiency virus 1; gag
   1078..1311    +  misc_feature   RRE: The Rev response element (RRE) of HIV-1 allows for Rev-dependent mRNA export from the nucleus to the cytoplasm.
   1688..1788    +  CDS            Rev (fragment): human immunodeficiency virus 1 (HIV-1) Rev protein; rev; enhances nuclear export of unspliced and incompletely spliced viral mRNAs
   1807..1923    +  misc_feature   cPPT/CTS: central polypurine tract and central termination sequence of HIV-1
   1936..2012    +  enhancer       CMV enhancer (fragment): human cytomegalovirus immediate early enhancer
   2013..2216    +  promoter       CMV promoter: human cytomegalovirus (CMV) immediate early promoter
   2299..5859    +  CDS            PTPN14: PTN14_HUMAN - Also known as PEZ, PTPD2. Experimental evidence at protein level: Swiss-Prot protein existence level 1. Protein tyrosine phosphatase which may play a role in the regulation of lymphangiogenesis, cell-cell adhesion, cell-matrix adhesion, cell migration, cell growth and also regulates TGF-beta gene expression, thereby modulating epithelial-mesenchymal transition. Mediates beta-catenin dephosphorylation at adhesion junctions. Acts as a negative regulator of the oncogenic property of YAP, a downstream target of the hippo pathway, in a cell density-dependent manner. May function as a
   5883..6600    +  CDS            mTurquoise2 (fragment): enhanced monomeric variant of CFP (Goedhart et al., 2012) mammalian codon-optimized
   6642..6853    +  promoter       EF-1α core promoter: core promoter for human elongation factor EF-1α
   6866..7134    +  LTR            5' LTR (truncated): truncated 5' long terminal repeat (LTR) from human T-cell leukemia virus (HTLV) type 1
   7161..7760    +  CDS            PuroR: puromycin N-acetyltransferase; pac from Streptomyces alboniger; confers resistance to puromycin
   7767..8355    +  misc_feature   WPRE: woodchuck hepatitis virus posttranscriptional regulatory element
   8350..8457    +  CDS            nef (fragment): NEF_SIVS4 - Experimental evidence at protein level: Swiss-Prot protein existence level 1. Interferes with TCR signaling from the cell membrane. Interacts with CD247/TCRZ (TCR zeta chain) and exert potent down- regulation of cell surface TCR/CD3 complexes. From Simian immunodeficiency virus (isolate F236/smH4) (SIV-sm) (Simian immunodeficiency virus sooty mangabey monkey).
   8482..8662    +  LTR            5' LTR (truncated): truncated 5' long terminal repeat (LTR) from HIV-1
   8734..8855    +  polyA_signal   SV40 poly(A) signal: SV40 polyadenylation signal
   8895..9030    +  rep_origin     SV40 ori: SV40 origin of replication
   9085..9107    -  protein_bind   lac operator (fragment): The lac repressor binds to the lac operator to inhibit transcription in E. coli. This inhibition can be relieved by adding lactose or isopropyl-β-D-thiogalactopyranoside (IPTG). lac repressor encoded by lacI
   9111..9141    -  promoter       lac promoter: promoter for the E. coli lac operon
   9156..9177    -  protein_bind   CAP binding site: CAP binding activates transcription in the presence of cAMP. E. coli catabolite activator protein
   9190..9282    -  CDS            lacI (fragment): lac repressor; lacI; The lac repressor binds to the lac operator to inhibit transcription in E. coli. This inhibition can be relieved by adding lactose or isopropyl-β-D-thiogalactopyranoside (IPTG).
   9465..10053   -  rep_origin     ori: high-copy-number ColE1/pMB1/pBR322/pUC origin of replication
  10224..11084   -  CDS            AmpR: β-lactamase; bla; confers resistance to ampicillin, carbenicillin, and related antibiotics
  11085..11189   -  promoter       AmpR promoter: bla
  11284..11319   +  CDS            rop (fragment): Rop protein, which maintains plasmids at low copy number; rop
  11421..11520   +  misc_feature   bom (fragment): basis of mobility region from pBR322
  11526..11680   -  CDS            lacZα (fragment): LacZα fragment of β-galactosidase; lacZ fragment
>Addgene plasmid #235686 | pCDH-CMV-PTPN14-CFP | addgene full sequence | sequence record 470298 | Addgene NGS Result
ACGCGTGTAGTCTTATGCAATACTCTTGTAGTCTTGCAACATGGTAACGATGAGTTAGCAACATGCCTTA
CAAGGAGAGAAAAAGCACCGTGCATGCCGATTGGTGGAAGTAAGGTGGTACGATCGTGCCTTATTAGGAA
GGCAACAGACGGGTCTGACATGGATTGGACGAACCACTGAATTGCCGCATTGCAGAGATATTGTATTTAA
GTGCCTAGCTCGATACATAAACGGGTCTCTCTGGTTAGACCAGATCTGAGCCTGGGAGCTCTCTGGCTAA
CTAGGGAACCCACTGCTTAAGCCTCAATAAAGCTTGCCTTGAGTGCTTCAAGTAGTGTGTGCCCGTCTGT
TGTGTGACTCTGGTAACTAGAGATCCCTCAGACCCTTTTAGTCAGTGTGGAAAATCTCTAGCAGTGGCGC
CCGAACAGGGACTTGAAAGCGAAAGGGAAACCAGAGGAGCTCTCTCGACGCAGGACTCGGCTTGCTGAAG
CGCGCACGGCAAGAGGCGAGGGGCGGCGACTGGTGAGTACGCCAAAAATTTTGACTAGCGGAGGCTAGAA
GGAGAGAGATGGGTGCGAGAGCGTCAGTATTAAGCGGGGGAGAATTAGATCGCGATGGGAAAAAATTCGG
TTAAGGCCAGGGGGAAAGAAAAAATATAAATTAAAACATATAGTATGGGCAAGCAGGGAGCTAGAACGAT
TCGCAGTTAATCCTGGCCTGTTAGAAACATCAGAAGGCTGTAGACAAATACTGGGACAGCTACAACCATC
CCTTCAGACAGGATCAGAAGAACTTAGATCATTATATAATACAGTAGCAACCCTCTATTGTGTGCATCAA
AGGATAGAGATAAAAGACACCAAGGAAGCTTTAGACAAGATAGAGGAAGAGCAAAACAAAAGTAAGACCA
CCGCACAGCAAGCGGCCACTGATCTTCAGACCTGGAGGAGGAGATATGAGGGACAATTGGAGAAGTGAAT
TATATAAATATAAAGTAGTAAAAATTGAACCATTAGGAGTAGCACCCACCAAGGCAAAGAGAAGAGTGGT
GCAGAGAGAAAAAAGAGCAGTGGGAATAGGAGCTTTGTTCCTTGGGTTCTTGGGAGCAGCAGGAAGCACT
ATGGGCGCAGCGTCAATGACGCTGACGGTACAGGCCAGACAATTATTGTCTGGTATAGTGCAGCAGCAGA
ACAATTTGCTGAGGGCTATTGAGGCGCAACAGCATCTGTTGCAACTCACAGTCTGGGGCATCAAGCAGCT
CCAGGCAAGAATCCTGGCTGTGGAAAGATACCTAAAGGATCAACAGCTCCTGGGGATTTGGGGTTGCTCT
GGAAAACTCATTTGCACCACTGCTGTGCCTTGGAATGCTAGTTGGAGTAATAAATCTCTGGAACAGATTT
GGAATCACACGACCTGGATGGAGTGGGACAGAGAAATTAACAATTACACAAGCTTAATACACTCCTTAAT
TGAAGAATCGCAAAACCAGCAAGAAAAGAATGAACAAGAATTATTGGAATTAGATAAATGGGCAAGTTTG
TGGAATTGGTTTAACATAACAAATTGGCTGTGGTATATAAAATTATTCATAATGATAGTAGGAGGCTTGG
TAGGTTTAAGAATAGTTTTTGCTGTACTTTCTATAGTGAATAGAGTTAGGCAGGGATATTCACCATTATC
GTTTCAGACCCACCTCCCAACCCCGAGGGGACCCGACAGGCCCGAAGGAATAGAAGAAGAAGGTGGAGAG
AGAGACAGAGACAGATCCATTCGATTAGTGAACGGATCTCGACGGTATCGGTTAACTTTTAAAAGAAAAG
GGGGGATTGGGGGGTACAGTGCAGGGGAAAGAATAGTAGACATAATAGCAACAGACATACAAACTAAAGA
ATTACAAAAACAAATTACAAAATTCAAAATTTTATCGATACTAGTATTATGCCCAGTACATGACCTTATG
GGACTTTCCTACTTGGCAGTACATCTACGTATTAGTCATCGCTATTACCATGGTGATGCGGTTTTGGCAG
TACATCAATGGGCGTGGATAGCGGTTTGACTCACGGGGATTTCCAAGTCTCCACCCCATTGACGTCAATG
GGAGTTTGTTTTGGCACCAAAATCAACGGGACTTTCCAAAATGTCGTAACAACTCCGCCCCATTGACGCA
AATGGGCGGTAGGCGTGTACGGTGGGAGGTTTATATAAGCAGAGCTCGTTTAGTGAACCGTCAGATCGCC
TGGAGACGCCATCCACGCTGTTTTGACCTCCATAGAAGATTCTAGAGCTAGCGAATTCATGCCTTTTGGT
CTGAAGCTCCGCCGGACACGGCGCTACAACGTCCTGAGCAAGAACTGCTTTGTCACACGGATTCGCCTGC
TGGACAGCAATGTTATCGAGTGCACGCTGTCGGTGGAAAGCACAGGGCAAGAATGCCTGGAGGCTGTGGC
CCAGAGGCTGGAGCTGCGAGAGACGCACTACTTTGGCCTTTGGTTTCTCAGCAAGAGCCAGCAAGCACGA
TGGGTGGAGCTGGAGAAACCTCTGAAGAAACATCTGGACAAATTCGCTAATGAGCCTTTGCTTTTCTTTG
GAGTCATGTTCTATGTGCCAAATGTGTCATGGCTTCAGCAAGAGGCCACAAGATATCAGTATTACCTGCA
AGTCAAAAAAGATGTGCTTGAAGGGCGATTACGATGTACATTGGACCAGGTGATTCGGCTAGCCGGCCTA
GCTGTGCAAGCTGATTTTGGAGACTATAATCAGTTTGATTCTCAAGATTTCCTCAGAGAGTATGTGCTAT
TTCCTATGGATTTGGCCCTGGAAGAGGCTGTTCTGGAGGAGCTGACCCAGAAGGTAGCCCAAGAACACAA
AGCCCACAGTGGAATCCTGCCAGCAGAAGCTGAACTGATGTACATCAATGAAGTTGAACGTTTGGATGGA
TTTGGACAGGAAATCTTCCCTGTAAAGGACAATCATGGAAACTGTGTACACCTTGGCATTTTCTTTATGG
GGATTTTCGTGAGGAACAGAATTGGAAGACAAGCGGTAATATACAGGTGGAATGACATGGGGAATATCAC
TCATAACAAGTCGACCATTCTAGTGGAGCTCATCAACAAAGAAGAGACTGCCCTCTTTCACACGGATGAT
ATCGAAAATGCCAAGTATATTTCTCGGTTGTTTGCCACACGACACAAGTTTTACAAACAAAACAAAATCT
GCACTGAACAGTCAAATTCTCCACCCCCCATCAGACGCCAGCCCACCTGGAGCCGGTCCTCTCTGCCCAG
GCAGCAGCCGTACATCCTGCCTCCCGTTCACGTCCAGTGTGGTGAGCACTACTCGGAAACGCACACCTCG
CAAGACAGCATTTTTCATGGGAATGAAGAAGCCTTGTATTGCAACTCTCACAACAGCCTGGACTTAAATT
ATTTAAATGGCACTGTCACCAATGGCAGCGTGTGTAGCGTTCACAGCGTCAACTCCCTCAACTGCTCGCA
AAGTTTCATCCAGGCCTCCCCTGTATCCTCCAACCTCAGTATCCCTGGGAGTGACATCATGCGGGCCGAC
TACATCCCGAGCCACCGGCACAGCGCGATCATCGTGCCCTCGTACAGGCCAACCCCCGATTATGAGACAG
TCATGCGCCAGATGAAGAGGGGGATCCTGCATACAGACAGCCAGAGCCAGTCTCTGAGAAACCTCAACAT
TATCAACACCCATGCCTACAACCAGCCAGAGGATCTGGTGTACAGCCAACCGGAGATGCGGGAGAGGCAC
CCCTACACTGTCCCTTATGGGCCACAGGGGGTCTACAGCAACAAACTTGTCAGTCCATCTGACCAGAGGA
ACCCAAAGAATAATGTGGTACCAAGCAAGCCGGGGGCAAGCGCCATCTCGCACACGGTGAGCACCCCAGA
GCTGGCCAACATGCAGCTGCAGGGCAGCCATAACTACAGCACGGCCCACATGCTTAAGAACTATCTCTTC
AGGCCACCGCCCCCCTACCCACGGCCACGACCGGCCACCAGCACCCCAGACCTGGCCAGCCACCGCCACA
AGTACGTCAGCGGCAGCAGCCCGGACCTGGTGACCCGGAAGGTGCAGCTCTCGGTGAAGACCTTCCAAGA
GGACAGCTCTCCGGTGGTTCATCAGTCTCTCCAGGAGGTGAGCGAGCCCCTCACGGCCACCAAGCACCAC
GGCACTGTGAACAAGCGCCACAGCCTGGAGGTGATGAACAGCATGGTGCGGGGCATGGAGGCCATGACGC
TCAAGTCGCTCCACCTCCCCATGGCTCGCCGCAACACGCTCCGGGAGCAGGGACCGCCCGAGGAGGGGTC
AGGCAGCCACGAGGTCCCCCAGCTCCCTCAGTATCACCACAAGAAGACCTTCTCTGATGCCACTATGCTA
ATCCACAGCAGCGAGAGTGAGGAGGAGGAGGAGGAGGCTCCAGAATCGGTGCCCCAGATCCCCATGCTCC
GGGAGAAGATGGAGTACAGTGCCCAGCTGCAGGCGGCCCTGGCCCGCATCCCCAACAAGCCCCCGCCTGA
GTACCCCGGTCCAAGGAAGAGTGTGAGCAATGGGGCTCTGAGGCAGGACCAAGCCAGCCTTCCTCCCGCC
ATGGCCAGAGCCAGGGTGCTGAGGCATGGGCCAGCCAAGGCCATCAGCATGTCTCGGACTGACCCGCCGG
CTGTCAACGGGGCCTCTCTCGGCCCATCCATCTCGGAACCCGACCTGACTAGTGTGAAGGAGCGGGTCAA
AAAAGAGCCTGTGAAGGAGAGACCTGTGTCTGAAATGTTTTCCCTGGAAGACAGCATTATAGAGAGAGAG
ATGATGATCAGGAATCTAGAGAAGCAGAAGATGGCAGGCCTGGAGGCACAGAAGAGGCCGCTGATGTTGG
CAGCATTGAATGGGCTCTCGGTGGCTCGAGTCTCAGGGCGGGAAGAGAATCGAGTTGATGCCACCCGGGT
TCCCATGGACGAGAGGTTCAGAACCCTGAAGAAGAAACTAGAAGAGGGAATGGTGTTCACAGAATATGAG
CAAATTCCAAAGAAAAAGGCGAATGGCATTTTCAGCACAGCAGCTCTGCCAGAAAACGCCGAGCGCAGCC
GAATCCGTGAAGTTGTCCCCTATGAGGAGAATCGAGTAGAGCTGATACCAACCAAAGAAAATAACACAGG
ATACATTAATGCCTCCCACATCAAGGTGGTGGTTGGCGGGGCAGAATGGCACTACATAGCCACCCAGGGG
CCCCTGCCACACACGTGCCACGACTTCTGGCAGATGGTGTGGGAGCAGGGAGTGAATGTGATTGCCATGG
TCACTGCAGAGGAGGAGGGTGGACGAACCAAAAGCCACCGATACTGGCCCAAACTAGGTTCAAAGCACAG
CTCAGCCACCTATGGCAAGTTCAAGGTCACCACGAAGTTTCGAACGGATTCTGTTTGCTATGCAACCACG
GGCTTGAAGGTCAAGCACCTTTTGTCTGGGCAAGAAAGGACGGTGTGGCATTTACAATATACTGACTGGC
CAGATCACGGCTGTCCAGAGGATGTCCAAGGATTTTTATCCTACTTGGAGGAGATCCAGTCGGTCCGTCG
CCATACCAACAGCATGCTGGAAGGCACCAAGAACCGGCACCCGCCCATCGTGGTCCACTGTAGTGCTGGG
GTGGGAAGGACCGGCGTGCTCATTCTTTCTGAGCTGATGATCTACTGCTTGGAACATAACGAAAAGGTGG
AAGTGCCCATGATGCTGAGGCTCCTCAGGGAGCAGAGGATGTTCATGATCCAGACTATCGCTCAGTACAA
GTTTGTCTACCAAGTCCTCATCCAGTTCCTCCAAAACTCCAGACTCATTGGTGGAGGCTCGGGGGGTGGC
TCGGTGAGCAAGGGCGAGGAGCTGTTCACCGGGGTGGTGCCCATCCTGGTCGAGCTGGACGGCGACGTAA
ACGGCCACAAGTTCAGCGTGTCCGGCGAGGGCGAGGGCGATGCCACCTACGGCAAGCTGACCCTGAAGTT
CATCTGCACCACCGGCAAGCTGCCCGTGCCCTGGCCCACCCTCGTGACCACCCTGTCCTGGGGCGTGCAG
TGCTTCGCCCGCTACCCCGACCACATGAAGCAGCACGACTTCTTCAAGTCCGCCATGCCCGAAGGCTACG
TCCAGGAGCGCACCATCTTCTTCAAGGACGACGGCAACTACAAGACCCGCGCCGAGGTGAAGTTCGAGGG
CGACACCCTGGTGAACCGCATCGAGCTGAAGGGCATCGACTTCAAGGAGGACGGCAACATCCTGGGGCAC
AAGCTGGAGTACAACTACTTTAGCGACAACGTCTATATCACCGCCGACAAGCAGAAGAACGGCATCAAGG
CCAACTTCAAGATCCGCCACAACATCGAGGACGGCGGCGTGCAGCTCGCCGACCACTACCAGCAGAACAC
CCCCATCGGCGACGGCCCCGTGCTGCTGCCCGACAACCACTACCTGAGCACCCAGTCCAAGCTGAGCAAA
GACCCCAACGAGAAGCGCGATCACATGGTCCTGCTGGAGTTCGTGACCGCCGCCGGGATCACTCTCGGCA
TGGACGAGCTGTACAAGTAAGCGGCCGCGAAGGATCTGCGATCGCTCCGGTGCCCGTCAGTGGGCAGAGC
GCACATCGCCCACAGTCCCCGAGAAGTTGGGGGGAGGGGTCGGCAATTGAACGGGTGCCTAGAGAAGGTG
GCGCGGGGTAAACTGGGAAAGTGATGTCGTGTACTGGCTCCGCCTTTTTCCCGAGGGTGGGGGAGAACCG
TATATAAGTGCAGTAGTCGCCGTGAACGTTCTTTTTCGCAACGGGTTTGCCGCCAGAACACAGCTGAAGC
TTCGAGGGGCTCGCATCTCTCCTTCACGCGCCCGCCGCCCTACCTGAGGCCGCCATCCACGCCGGTTGAG
TCGCGTTCTGCCGCCTCCCGCCTGTGGTGCCTCCTGAACTGCGTCCGCCGTCTAGGTAAGTTTAAAGCTC
AGGTCGAGACCGGGCCTTTGTCCGGCGCTCCCTTGGAGCCTACCTAGACTCAGCCGGCTCTCCACGCTTT
GCCTGACCCTGCTTGCTCAACTCTACGTCTTTGTTTCGTTTTCTGTTCTGCGCCGTTACAGATCCAAGCT
GTGACCGGCGCCTACGCTAGATGACCGAGTACAAGCCCACGGTGCGCCTCGCCACCCGCGACGACGTCCC
CAGGGCCGTACGCACCCTCGCCGCCGCGTTCGCCGACTACCCCGCCACGCGCCACACCGTCGATCCGGAC
CGCCACATCGAGCGGGTCACCGAGCTGCAAGAACTCTTCCTCACGCGCGTCGGGCTCGACATCGGCAAGG
TGTGGGTCGCGGACGACGGCGCCGCGGTGGCGGTCTGGACCACGCCGGAGAGCGTCGAAGCGGGGGCGGT
GTTCGCCGAGATCGGCCCGCGCATGGCCGAGTTGAGCGGTTCCCGGCTGGCCGCGCAGCAACAGATGGAA
GGCCTCCTGGCGCCGCACCGGCCCAAGGAGCCCGCGTGGTTCCTGGCCACCGTCGGCGTCTCGCCCGACC
ACCAGGGCAAGGGTCTGGGCAGCGCCGTCGTGCTCCCCGGAGTGGAGGCGGCCGAGCGCGCCGGGGTGCC
CGCCTTCCTGGAGACCTCCGCGCCCCGCAACCTCCCCTTCTACGAGCGGCTCGGCTTCACCGTCACCGCC
GACGTCGAGGTGCCCGAAGGACCGCGCACCTGGTGCATGACCCGCAAGCCCGGTGCCTGAGTCGACAATC
AACCTCTGGATTACAAAATTTGTGAAAGATTGACTGGTATTCTTAACTATGTTGCTCCTTTTACGCTATG
TGGATACGCTGCTTTAATGCCTTTGTATCATGCTATTGCTTCCCGTATGGCTTTCATTTTCTCCTCCTTG
TATAAATCCTGGTTGCTGTCTCTTTATGAGGAGTTGTGGCCCGTTGTCAGGCAACGTGGCGTGGTGTGCA
CTGTGTTTGCTGACGCAACCCCCACTGGTTGGGGCATTGCCACCACCTGTCAGCTCCTTTCCGGGACTTT
CGCTTTCCCCCTCCCTATTGCCACGGCGGAACTCATCGCCGCCTGCCTTGCCCGCTGCTGGACAGGGGCT
CGGCTGTTGGGCACTGACAATTCCGTGGTGTTGTCGGGGAAATCATCGTCCTTTCCTTGGCTGCTCGCCT
GTGTTGCCACCTGGATTCTGCGCGGGACGTCCTTCTGCTACGTCCCTTCGGCCCTCAATCCAGCGGACCT
TCCTTCCCGCGGCCTGCTGCCGGCTCTGCGGCCTCTTCCGCGTCTTCGCCTTCGCCCTCAGACGAGTCGG
ATCTCCCTTTGGGCCGCCTCCCCGCCTGGTACCTTTAAGACCAATGACTTACAAGGCAGCTGTAGATCTT
AGCCACTTTTTAAAAGAAAAGGGGGGACTGGAAGGGCTAATTCACTCCCAACGAAGATAAGATCTGCTTT
TTGCTTGTACTGGGTCTCTCTGGTTAGACCAGATCTGAGCCTGGGAGCTCTCTGGCTAACTAGGGAACCC
ACTGCTTAAGCCTCAATAAAGCTTGCCTTGAGTGCTTCAAGTAGTGTGTGCCCGTCTGTTGTGTGACTCT
GGTAACTAGAGATCCCTCAGACCCTTTTAGTCAGTGTGGAAAATCTCTAGCAGTAGTAGTTCATGTCATC
TTATTATTCAGTATTTATAACTTGCAAAGAAATGAATATCAGAGAGTGAGAGGAACTTGTTTATTGCAGC
TTATAATGGTTACAAATAAAGCAATAGCATCACAAATTTCACAAATAAAGCATTTTTTTCACTGCATTCT
AGTTGTGGTTTGTCCAAACTCATCAATGTATCTTATCATGTCTGGCTCTAGCTATCCCGCCCCTAACTCC
GCCCATCCCGCCCCTAACTCCGCCCAGTTCCGCCCATTCTCCGCCCCATGGCTGACTAATTTTTTTTATT
TATGCAGAGGCCGAGGCCGCCTCGGCCTCTGAGCTATTCCAGAAGTAGTGAGGAGGCTTTTTTGGAGGCC
TAGACTTTTGCAGAGACCAAATTCGTAATCATGTCATAGCTGTTTCCTGTGTGAAATTGTTATCCGCTCA
CAATTCCACACAACATACGAGCCGGAAGCATAAAGTGTAAAGCCTGGGGTGCCTAATGAGTGAGCTAACT
CACATTAATTGCGTTGCGCTCACTGCCCGCTTTCCAGTCGGGAAACCTGTCGTGCCAGCTGCATTAATGA
ATCGGCCAACGCGCGGGGAGAGGCGGTTTGCGTATTGGGCGCTCTTCCGCTTCCTCGCTCACTGACTCGC
TGCGCTCGGTCGTTCGGCTGCGGCGAGCGGTATCAGCTCACTCAAAGGCGGTAATACGGTTATCCACAGA
ATCAGGGGATAACGCAGGAAAGAACATGTGAGCAAAAGGCCAGCAAAAGGCCAGGAACCGTAAAAAGGCC
GCGTTGCTGGCGTTTTTCCATAGGCTCCGCCCCCCTGACGAGCATCACAAAAATCGACGCTCAAGTCAGA
GGTGGCGAAACCCGACAGGACTATAAAGATACCAGGCGTTTCCCCCTGGAAGCTCCCTCGTGCGCTCTCC
TGTTCCGACCCTGCCGCTTACCGGATACCTGTCCGCCTTTCTCCCTTCGGGAAGCGTGGCGCTTTCTCAT
AGCTCACGCTGTAGGTATCTCAGTTCGGTGTAGGTCGTTCGCTCCAAGCTGGGCTGTGTGCACGAACCCC
CCGTTCAGCCCGACCGCTGCGCCTTATCCGGTAACTATCGTCTTGAGTCCAACCCGGTAAGACACGACTT
ATCGCCACTGGCAGCAGCCACTGGTAACAGGATTAGCAGAGCGAGGTATGTAGGCGGTGCTACAGAGTTC
TTGAAGTGGTGGCCTAACTACGGCTACACTAGAAGAACAGTATTTGGTATCTGCGCTCTGCTGAAGCCAG
TTACCTTCGGAAAAAGAGTTGGTAGCTCTTGATCCGGCAAACAAACCACCGCTGGTAGCGGTGGTTTTTT
TGTTTGCAAGCAGCAGATTACGCGCAGAAAAAAAGGATCTCAAGAAGATCCTTTGATCTTTTCTACGGGG
TCTGACGCTCAGTGGAACGAAAACTCACGTTAAGGGATTTTGGTCATGAGATTATCAAAAAGGATCTTCA
CCTAGATCCTTTTAAATTAAAAATGAAGTTTTAAATCAATCTAAAGTATATATGAGTAAACTTGGTCTGA
CAGTTACCAATGCTTAATCAGTGAGGCACCTATCTCAGCGATCTGTCTATTTCGTTCATCCATAGTTGCC
TGACTCCCCGTCGTGTAGATAACTACGATACGGGAGGGCTTACCATCTGGCCCCAGTGCTGCAATGATAC
CGCGAGACCCACGCTCACCGGCTCCAGATTTATCAGCAATAAACCAGCCAGCCGGAAGGGCCGAGCGCAG
AAGTGGTCCTGCAACTTTATCCGCCTCCATCCAGTCTATTAATTGTTGCCGGGAAGCTAGAGTAAGTAGT
TCGCCAGTTAATAGTTTGCGCAACGTTGTTGCCATTGCTACAGGCATCGTGGTGTCACGCTCGTCGTTTG
GTATGGCTTCATTCAGCTCCGGTTCCCAACGATCAAGGCGAGTTACATGATCCCCCATGTTGTGCAAAAA
AGCGGTTAGCTCCTTCGGTCCTCCGATCGTTGTCAGAAGTAAGTTGGCCGCAGTGTTATCACTCATGGTT
ATGGCAGCACTGCATAATTCTCTTACTGTCATGCCATCCGTAAGATGCTTTTCTGTGACTGGTGAGTACT
CAACCAAGTCATTCTGAGAATAGTGTATGCGGCGACCGAGTTGCTCTTGCCCGGCGTCAATACGGGATAA
TACCGCGCCACATAGCAGAACTTTAAAAGTGCTCATCATTGGAAAACGTTCTTCGGGGCGAAAACTCTCA
AGGATCTTACCGCTGTTGAGATCCAGTTCGATGTAACCCACTCGTGCACCCAACTGATCTTCAGCATCTT
TTACTTTCACCAGCGTTTCTGGGTGAGCAAAAACAGGAAGGCAAAATGCCGCAAAAAAGGGAATAAGGGC
GACACGGAAATGTTGAATACTCATACTCTTCCTTTTTCAATATTATTGAAGCATTTATCAGGGTTATTGT
CTCATGAGCGGATACATATTTGAATGTATTTAGAAAAATAAACAAATAGGGGTTCCGCGCACATTTCCCC
GAAAAGTGCCACCTGACGTCTAAGAAACCATTATTATCATGACATTAACCTATAAAAATAGGCGTATCAC
GAGGCCCTTTCGTCTCGCGCGTTTCGGTGATGACGGTGAAAACCTCTGACACATGCAGCTCCCGGAGACG
GTCACAGCTTGTCTGTAAGCGGATGCCGGGAGCAGACAAGCCCGTCAGGGCGCGTCAGCGGGTGTTGGCG
GGTGTCGGGGCTGGCTTAACTATGCGGCATCAGAGCAGATTGTACTGAGAGTGCACCATATGCGGTGTGA
AATACCGCACAGATGCGTAAGGAGAAAATACCGCATCAGGCGCCATTCGCCATTCAGGCTGCGCAACTGT
TGGGAAGGGCGATCGGTGCGGGCCTCTTCGCTATTACGCCAGCTGGCGAAAGGGGGATGTGCTGCAAGGC
GATTAAGTTGGGTAACGCCAGGGTTTTCCCAGTCACGACGTTGTAAAACGACGGCCAGTGCCAAGCTG
